>Addgene plasmid #35204 | pBID-UASC-GV | depositor full sequence | sequence record 42855 | pBID-UASC-GV sequence 11858 bps
CTAAATTGTAAGCGTTAATATTTTGTTAAAATTCGCGTTAAATTTTTGTTAAATCAGCTCATTTTTTAAC
CAATAGGCCGAAATCGGCAAAATCCCTTATAAATCAAAAGAATAGACCGAGATAGGGT
[37 nt withheld, positions 129-165]
AAAGAACGTGGACTCCAACGTCAAAGG
[49 nt withheld, positions 193-241]
T
[91 nt withheld, positions 243-333]
G
[124 nt withheld, positions 335-458]
CCCATTCGCCATTCAGGCTGCGCAACTGTTGGGAAGGGCGATCGGTGCGGGCCTCTTCGCTATTACGCCA
GCTGGCGAAAGGGGGATGTGCTGCAAGGCGATTAAGTTGGGTAACGCCAGGGTTTTCCCAGTCACGACGT
TGTAAAACGACGGCCAGTGAATTGTAATACGACTCACTATAGGGCGAATTGGGTACGTACCGGGCCCCTA
GTATGTATGTAAGTTAATAAAACCCATTTTTGCGGAAAGTAGATAAAAAAAACATTTTTTTTTTTTACTG
CACTGGATATCATTGAACTTATCTGATCAGTTTTAAATTTACTTCGATCCAAGGGTATTTGATGTACCAG
GTTCTTTCGATTACCTCTCACTCAAAATGACATTCCACTCAAAGTCAGCGCTGTTTGCCTCCTTCTCTGT
CCACAGAAATATCGCCGTCTCTTTCGCCGCTGCGTCCGCTATCTCTTTCGCCACCGTTTGTAGCGTTACG
TAGCGTCAATGTCCGCCTTCAGTTGCATTTTGTCAGCGGTTTCGTGACGAAGCTCCAAGCGGTTTACGCC
ATCAATTAAACACAAAGTGCTGTGCCAAAACTCCTCTCGCTTCTTATTTTTGTTTGTTTTTTGAGTGATT
GGGGTGGTGATTGGTTTTGGGTGGGTAAGCAGGGGAAAGTGTGAAAAATCCCGGCAATGGGCCAAGAGGA
TCAGGAGCTATTAATTCGCGGAGGCAGCAAACACCCATCTGCCGAGCATCTGAACAATGTGAGTAGTACA
TGTGCATACATCTTAAGTTCACTTGATCTATAGGAACTGCGATTGCAACATCAAATTGTCTGCGGCGTGA
GAACTGCGACCCACAAAAATCCCAAACCGCAATTGCACAAACAAATAGTGACACGAAACAGATTATTCTG
GTAGCTGTTCTCGCTATATAAGACAATTTTTGAGATCATATCATGATCAAGACATCTAAAGGCATTCATT
TTCGACTATATTCTTTTTTACAAAAAATATAACAACCAGATATTTTAAGCTGATCCTAGATGCACAAAAA
ATAAATAAAAGTATAAACCTACTTCGTAGGATACTTCGGGGTACTTTTTGTTCGGGGTTAGATGAGCATA
ACGCTTGTAGTTGATATTTGAGATCCCCTATCATTGCAGGGTGACAGCGGAGCGGCTTCGCAGAGCTGCA
TTAACCAGGGCTTCGGGCAGGCCAAAAACTACGGCACGCTCCGGCCACCCAGTCCGCCGGAGGACTCCGG
TTCAGGGAGCGGCCAACTAGCCGAGAACCTCACCTATGCCTGGCACAATATGGACATCTTTGGGGCGGTC
AATCAGCCGGGCTCCGGATGGCGGCAGCTGGTCAACCGGACACGCGGACTATTCTGCAACGAGCGACACA
TACCGGCGCCCAGGAAACATTTGCTCAAGAACGGTGAGTTTCTATTCGCAGTCGGCTGATCTGTGTGAAA
TCTTAATAAAGGGTCCAATTACCAATTTGAAACTCAGTTTGCGGCGTGGCCTATCCGGGCGAACTTTTGG
CCGTGATGGGCAGTTCCGGTGCCGGAAAGACGACCCTGCTGAATGCCCTTGCCTTTCGATCGCCGCAGGG
CATCCAAGTATCGCCATCCGGGATGCGACTGCTCAATGGCCAACCTGTGGACGCCAAGGAGATGCAGGCC
AGGTGCGCCTATGTCCAGCAGGATGACCTCTTTATCGGCTCCCTAACGGCCAGGGAACACCTGATTTTCC
AGGCCATGGTGCGGATGCCACGACATCTGACCTATCGGCAGCGAGTGGCCCGCGTGGATCAGGTGATCCA
GGAGCTTTCGCTCAGCAAATGTCAGCACACGATCATCGGTGTGCCCGGCAGGGTGAAAGGTCTGTCCGGC
GGAGAAAGGAAGCGTCTGGCATTCGCCTCCGAGGCACTAACCGATCCGCCGCTTCTGATCTGCGATGAGC
CCACCTCCGGACTGGACTCATTTACCGCCCACAGCGTCGTCCAGGTGCTGAAGAAGCTGTCGCAGAAGGG
CAAGACCGTCATCCTGACCATTCATCAGCCGTCTTCCGAGCTGTTTGAGCTCTTTGACAAGATCCTTCTG
ATGGCCGAGGGCAGGGTAGCTTTCTTGGGCACTCCCAGCGAAGCCGTCGACTTCTTTTCCTAGTGAGTTC
GATGTGTTTATTAAGGGTATCTAGCATTACATTACATCTCAACTCCTATCCAGCGTGGGTGCCCAGTGTC
CTACCAACTACAATCCGGCGGACTTTTACGTACAGGTGTTGGCCGTTGTGCCCGGACGGGAGATCGAGTC
CCGTGATCGGATCGCCAAGATATGCGACAATTTTGCTATTAGCAAAGTAGCCCGGGATATGGAGCAGTTG
TTGGCCACCAAAAATTTGGAGAAGCCACTGGAGCAGCCGGAGAATGGGTACACCTACAAGGCCACCTGGT
TCATGCAGTTCCGGGCGGTCCTGTGGCGATCCTGGCTGTCGGTGCTCAAGGAACCACTCCTCGTAAAAGT
GCGACTTATTCAGACAACGGTGAGTGGTTCCAGTGGAAACAAATGATATAACGCTTACAATTCTTGGAAA
CAAATTCGCTAGATTTTAGTTAGAATTGCCTGATTCCACACCCTTCTTAGTTTTTTTCAATGAGATGTAT
AGTTTATAGTTTTGCAGAAAATAAATAAATTTCATTTAACTCGCGAACATGTTGAAGATATGAATATTAA
TGAGATGCGAGTAACATTTTAATTTGCAGATGGTTGCCATCTTGATTGGCCTCATCTTTTTGGGCCAACA
ACTCACGCAAGTGGGCGTGATGAATATCAACGGAGCCATCTTCCTCTTCCTGACCAACATGACCTTTCAA
AACGTCTTTGCCACGATAAATGTAAGTCTTGTTTAGAATACATTTGCATATTAATAATTTACTAACTTTC
TAATGAATCGATTCGATTTAGGTGTTCACCTCAGAGCTGCCAGTTTTTATGAGGGAGGCCCGAAGTCGAC
TTTATCGCTGTGACACATACTTTCTGGGCAAAACGATTGCCGAATTACCGCTTTTTCTCACAGTGCCACT
GGTCTTCACGGCGATTGCCTATCCGATGATCGGACTGCGGGCCGGAGTGCTGCACTTCTTCAACTGCCTG
GCGCTGGTCACTCTGGTGGCCAATGTGTCAACGTCCTTCGGATATCTAATATCCTGCGCCAGCTCCTCGA
CCTCGATGGCGCTGTCTGTGGGTCCGCCGGTTATCATACCATTCCTGCTCTTTGGCGGCTTCTTCTTGAA
CTCGGGCTCGGTGCCAGTATACCTCAAATGGTTGTCGTACCTCTCATGGTTCCGTTACGCCAACGAGGGT
CTGCTGATTAACCAATGGGCGGACGTGGAGCCGGGCGAAATTAGCTGCACATCGTCGAACACCACGTGCC
CCAGTTCGGGCAAGGTCATCCTGGAGACGCTTAACTTCTCCGCCGCCGATCTGCCGCTGGACTACGTGGG
TCTGGCCATTCTCATCGTGAGCTTCCGGGTGCTCGCATATCTGGCTCTAAGACTTCGGGCCCGACGCAAG
GAGTAGCCGACATATATCCGAAATAACTGCTTGTTTTTTTTTTTTACCATTATTACCATCGTGTTTACTG
TTTATTGCCCCCTCAAAAAGCTAATGTAATTATATTTGTGCCAATAAAAACAAGATATGACCTATAGAAT
ACAAGTATTTCCCCTTCGAACATCCCCACAAGTAGACTTTGGATTTGTCTTCTAACCAAAAGACTTACAC
ACCTGCATACCTTACATCAAAAACTCGTTTATCGCTACATAAAACACCGGGATATATTTTTTATATACAT
ACTTTTCAAATCGCGCGCCCTCTTCATAATTCACCTCCACCACACCACGTTTCGTAGTTGCTCTTTCGCT
GTCTCCCACCCGCTCTCCGCAACACATTCACCTTTTGTTCGACGACCTTGGAGCGACTGTCGTTAGTTCC
GCGCGATTCGGTTCGCTCAAATGGTTCCGAGTGGTTCATTTCGTCTCAATAGAAATTAGTAATAAATATT
TGTATGTACAATTTATTTGCTCCAATATATTTGTATATATTTCCCTCACAGCTATATTTATTCTAATTTA
ATATTATGACTTTTTAAGGTAATTTTTTGTGACCTGTTCGGAGTGATTAGCGTTACAATTTGAACTGAAA
GTGACATCCAGTGTTTGTTCCTTGTGTAGATGCATCTCAAAAAAATGGTGGGCATAATAGTGTTGTTTAT
ATATATCAAAAATAACAACTATAATAATAAGAATACATTTAATTTAGAAAATGCTTGGATTTCACTGGAA
CTAGGCTAGCATAACTTCGTATAATGTATGCTATACGAAGTTATGCTAGCGGATCCTGGCCACGTAATAA
GTGTGCGTTGAATTTATTCGCAAAAACATTGCATATTTTCGGCAAAGTAAAATTTTGTTGCATACCTTAT
CAAAAAATAAGTGCTGCATACTTTTTAGAGAAACCAAATAATTTTTTATTGCATACCCGTTTTTAATAAA
ATACATTGCATACCCTCTTTTAATAAAAAATATTGCATACTTTGACGAAACAAATTTTCGTTGCATACCC
AATAAAAGATTATTATATTGCATACCCGTTTTTAATAAAATACATTGCATACCCTCTTTTAATAAAAAAT
ATTGCATACGTTGACGAAACAAATTTTCGTTGCATACCCAATAAAAGATTATTATATTGCATACCTTTTC
TTGCCATACCATTTAGCCGATCAATTGTGCTCGGCAACAGTATATTTGTGGTGTGCCAACCAACAACAGA
TCCAAGCTGGCCGCGGCTCGATCCGCTTGCATGCCTGCAGGTCGGAGTACTGTCCTCCGAGCGGAGTACT
GTCCTCCGAGCGGAGTACTGTCCTCCGAGCGGAGTACTGTCCTCCGAGCGGAGTACTGTCCTCCGAGCGG
AAGCTTGCATGCCTGCAGGTCGGAGTACTGTCCTCCGAGCGGAGTACTGTCCTCCGAGCGGAGTACTGTC
CTCCGAGCGGAGTACTGTCCTCCGAGCGGAGTACTGTCCTCCGAGCGGAGACTCTAGCGAGCTCGCCCGG
GGATCGAGCGCAGCGGTATAAAAGGGCGCGGGGTGGCTGAGAGCATCAGTTGTGAATGAATGTTCGAGCC
GAGCAGACGTGCCGCTGCCTTCGTTAATATCCTTTGAATAAGCCAACTTTGAATCACAAGACGCATACCA
AACGAATTCGCAGATCTGCGGCCGCGGCTCGAGGGCCGGATCCGAATTCCCGGGAGAGCTCGATATCAAC
AAGTTTGTACAAAAAAGCTGAACGAGAAACGTAAAATGATATAAATATCAATATATTAAATTAGATTTTG
CATAAAAAACAGACTACATAATACTGTAAAACACAACATATCCAGTCACTATGGCGGCCGCATTAGGCAC
CCCAGGCTTTACACTTTATGCTTCCGGCTCGTATAATGTGTGGATTTTGAGTTAGGATCCGTCGAGATTT
TCAGGAGCTAAGGAAGCTAAAATGGAGAAAAAAATCACTGGATATACCACCGTTGATATATCCCAATGGC
ATCGTAAAGAACATTTTGAGGCATTTCAGTCAGTTGCTCAATGTACCTATAACCAGACCGTTCAGCTGGA
TATTACGGCCTTTTTAAAGACCGTAAAGAAAAATAAGCACAAGTTTTATCCGGCCTTTATTCACATTCTT
GCCCGCCTGATGAATGCTCATCCGGAATTCCGTATGGCAATGAAAGACGGTGAGCTGGTGATATGGGATA
GTGTTCACCCTTGTTACACCGTTTTCCATGAGCAAACTGAAACGTTTTCATCGCTCTGGAGTGAATACCA
CGACGATTTCCGGCAGTTTCTACACATATATTCGCAAGATGTGGCGTGTTACGGTGAAAACCTGGCCTAT
TTCCCTAAAGGGTTTATTGAGAATATGTTTTTCGTCTCAGCCAATCCCTGGGTGAGTTTCACCAGTTTTG
ATTTAAACGTGGCCAATATGGACAACTTCTTCGCCCCCGTTTTCACCATGGGCAAATATTATACGCAAGG
CGACAAGGTGCTGATGCCGCTGGCGATTCAGGTTCATCATGCCGTTTGTGATGGCTTCCATGTCGGCAGA
ATGCTTAATGAATTACAACAGTACTGCGATGAGTGGCAGGGCGGGGCGTAAAGATCTGGATCCGGCTTAC
TAAAAGCCAGATAACAGTATGCGTATTTGCGCGCTGATTTTTGCGGTATAAGAATATATACTGATATGTA
TACCCGAAGTATGTCAAAAAGAGGTATGCTATGAAGCAGCGTATTACAGTGACAGTTGACAGCGACAGCT
ATCAGTTGCTCAAGGCATATATGATGTCAATATCTCCGGTCTGGTAAGCACAACCATGCAGAATGAAGCC
CGTCGTCTGCGTGCCGAACGCTGGAAAGCGGAAAATCAGGAAGGGATGGCTGAGGTCGCCCGGTTTATTG
AAATGAACGGCTCTTTTGCTGACGAGAACAGGGGCTGGTGAAATGCAGTTTAAGGTTTACACCTATAAAA
GAGAGAGCCGTTATCGTCTGTTTGTGGATGTACAGAGTGATATTATTGACACGCCCGGGCGACGGATGGT
GATCCCCCTGGCCAGTGCACGTCTGCTGTCAGATAAAGTCTCCCGTGAACTTTACCCGGTGGTGCATATC
GGGGATGAAAGCTGGCGCATGATGACCACCGATATGGCCAGTGTGCCGGTCTCCGTTATCGGGGAAGAAG
TGGCTGATCTCAGCCACCGCGAAAATGACATCAAAAACGCCATTAACCTGATGTTCTGGGGAATATAAAT
GTCAGGCTCCCTTATACACAGCCAGTCTGCAGGTCGACCATAGTGACTGGATATGTTGTGTTTTACAGTA
TTATGTAGTCTGTTTTTTATGCAAAATCTAATTTAATATATTGATATTTATATCATTTTACGTTTCTCGT
TCAGCTTTCTTGTACAAAGTGGTTGATATCGCATGCGTGAGCAAGGGCGAGGAGCTGTTCACCGGGGTGG
TGCCCATCCTGGTCGAGCTGGACGGCGACGTAAACGGCCACAAGTTCAGCGTGTCCGGCGAGGGCGAGGG
CGATGCCACCTACGGCAAGCTGACCCTGAAGCTGATCTGCACCACCGGCAAGCTGCCCGTGCCCTGGCCC
ACCCTCGTGACCACCCTGGGCTACGGCCTGCAGTGCTTCGCCCGCTACCCCGACCACATGAAGCAGCACG
ACTTCTTCAAGTCCGCCATGCCCGAAGGCTACGTCCAGGAGCGCACCATCTTCTTCAAGGACGACGGCAA
CTACAAGACCCGCGCCGAGGTGAAGTTCGAGGGCGACACCCTGGTGAACCGCATCGAGCTGAAGGGCATC
GACTTCAAGGAGGACGGCAACATCCTGGGGCACAAGCTGGAGTACAACTACAACAGCCACAACGTCTATA
TCACCGCCGACAAGCAGAAGAACGGCATCAAGGCCAACTTCAAGATCCGCCACAACATCGAGGACGGCGG
CGTGCAGCTCGCCGACCACTACCAGCAGAACACCCCCATCGGCGACGGCCCCGTGCTGCTGCCCGACAAC
CACTACCTGAGCTACCAGTCCAAGCTGAGCAAAGACCCCAACGAGAAGCGCGATCACATGGTCCTGCTGG
AGTTCGTGACCGCCGCCGGGATCACTCTCGGCATGGACGAGCTGTACAAGTAATCTAGAGGATCTTTGTG
AAGGAACCTTACTTCTGTGGTGTGACATAATTGGACAAACTACCTACAGAGATTTAAAGCTCTAAGGTAA
ATATAAAATTTTTAAGTGTATAATGTGTTAAACTACTGATTCTAATTGTTTGTGTATTTTAGATTCCAAC
CTATGGAACTGATGAATGGGAGCAGTGGTGGAATGCCTTTAATGAGGAAAACCTGTTTTGCTCAGAAGAA
ATGCCATCTAGTGATGATGAGGCTACTGCTGACTCTCAACATTCTACTCCTCCAAAAAAGAAGAGAAAGG
TAGAAGACCCCAAGGACTTTCCTTCAGAATTGCTAAGTTTTTTGAGTCATGCTGTGTTTAGTAATAGAAC
TCTTGCTTGCTTTGCTATTTACACCACAAAGGAAAAAGCTGCACTGCTATACAAGAAAATTATGGAAAAA
TATTTGATGTATAGTGCCTTGACTAGAGATCATAATCAGCCATACCACATTTGTAGAGGTTTTACTTGCT
TTAAAAAACCTCCCACACCTCCCCCTGAACCTGAAACATAAAATGAATGCAATTGTTGTTGTTAACTTGT
TTATTGCAGCTTATAATGGTTACAAATAAAGCAATAGCATCACAAATTTCACAAATAAAGCATTTTTTTC
ACTGCATTCTAGTTGTGGTTTGTCCAAACTCATCAATGTATCTTATCATGTCTGGATCTTGGCCACGTAA
TAAGTGTGCGTTGAATTTATTCGCAAAAACATTGCATATTTTCGGCAAAGTAAAATTTTGTTGCATACCT
TATCAAAAAATAAGTGCTGCATACTTTTTAGAGAAACCAAATAATTTTTTATTGCATACCCGTTTTTAAT
AAAATACATTGCATACCCTCTTTTAATAAAAAATATTGCATACTTTGACGAAACAAATTTTCGTTGCATA
CCCAATAAAAGATTATTATATTGCATACCCGTTTTTAATAAAATACATTGCATACCCTCTTTTAATAAAA
AATATTGCATACGTTGACGAAACAAATTTTCGTTGCATACCCAATAAAAGATTATTATATTGCATACCTT
TTCTTGCCATACCATTTAGCCGATCAATTGTGCTCGGCAACAGTATATTTGTGGTGTGCCAACCAACAAC
GGATCCACTAGTGTCGACGATGTAGGTCACGGTCTCGAAGCCGCGGTGCGGGTGCCAGGGCGTGCCCTTG
GGCTCCCCGGGCGCGTACTCCACCTCACCCATCTGGTCCATCATGATGAACGGGTCGAGGTGGCGGTAGT
TGATCCCGGCGAACGCGCGGCGCACCGGGAAGCCCTCGCCCTCGAAACCGCTGGGCGCGGTGGTCACGGT
GAGCACGGGACGTGCGACGGCGTCGGCGGGTGCGGATACGCGGGGCAGCGTCAGCGGGTTCTCGACGGTC
ACGGCGGGCATGTCGACACTAGTTCTAGCCAGCTTTTGTTCCCTTTAGTGAGGGTTAATTTCGAGCTTGG
CGTAATCATGGTCATAGCTGTTTCCTGTGTGAAATTGTTATCCGCTCACAATTCCACACAACATACGAGC
CGGAAGCATAAAGTGTAAAGCCTGGGGTGCCTAATGAGTGAGCTAACTCACATTAATTGCGTTGCGCTCA
CTGCCCGCTTTCCAGTCGGGAAACCTGTCGTGCCAGCTGCATTAATGAATCGGCCAACGCGCGGGGAGAG
GCGGTTTGCGTATTGGGCGCTCTTCCGCTTCCTCGCTCACTGACTCGCTGCGCTCGGTCGTTCGGCTGCG
GCGAGCGGTATCAGCTCACTCAAAGGCGGTAATACGGTTATCCACAGAATCAGGGGATAACGCAGGAAAG
AACATGTGAGCAAAAGGCCAGCAAAAGGCCAGGAACCGTAAAAAGGCCGCGTTGCTGGCGTTTTTCCATA
GGCTCCGCCCCCCTGACGAGCATCACAAAAATCGACGCTCAAGTCAGAGGTGGCGAAACCCGACAGGACT
ATAAAGATACCAGGCGTTTCCCCCTGGAAGCTCCCTCGTGCGCTCTCCTGTTCCGACCCTGCCGCTTACC
GGATACCTGTCCGCCTTTCTCCCTTCGGGAAGCGTGGCGCTTTCTCATAGCTCACGCTGTAGGTATCTCA
GTTCGGTGTAGGTCGTTCGCTCCAAGCTGGGCTGTGTGCACGAACCCCCCGTTCAGCCCGACCGCTGCGC
CTTATCCGGTAACTATCGTCTTGAGTCCAACCCGGTAAGACACGACTTATCGCCACTGGCAGCAGCCACT
GGTAACAGGATTAGCAGAGCGAGGTATGTAGGCGGTGCTACAGAGTTCTTGAAGTGGTGGCCTAACTACG
GCTACACTAGAAGAACAGTATTTGGTATCTGCGCTCTGCTGAAGCCAGTTACCTTCGGAAAAAGAGTTGG
TAGCTCTTGATCCGGCAAACAAACCACCGCTGGTAGCGGTGGTTTTTTTGTTTGCAAGCAGCAGATTACG
CGCAGAAAAAAAGGATCTCAAGAAGATCCTTTGATCTTTTCTACGGGGTCTGACGCTCAGTGGAACGAAA
ACTCACGTTAAGGGATTTTGGTCATGAGATTATCAAAAAGGATCTTCACCTAGATCCTTTTAAATTAAAA
ATGAAGTTTTAAATCAATCTAAAGTATATATGAGTAAACTTGGTCTGACAGTTACCAATGCTTAATCAGT
GAGGCACCTATCTCAGCGATCTGTCTATTTCGTTCATCCATAGTTGCCTGACTCCCCGTCGTGTAGATAA
CTACGATACGGGAGGGCTTACCATCTGGCCCCAGTGCTGCAATGATACCGCGAGACCCACGCTCACCGGC
TCCAGATTTATCAGCAATAAACCAGCCAGCCGGAAGGGCCGAGCGCAGAAGTGGTCCTGCAACTTTATCC
GCCTCCATCCAGTCTATTAATTGTTGCCGGGAAGCTAGAGTAAGTAGTTCGCCAGTTAATAGTTTGCGCA
ACGTTGTTGCCATTGCTACAGGCATCGTGGTGTCACGCTCGTCGTTTGGTATGGCTTCATTCAGCTCCGG
TTCCCAACGATCAAGGCGAGTTACATGATCCCCCATGTTGTGCAAAAAAGCGGTTAGCTCCTTCGGTCCT
CCGATCGTTGTCAGAAGTAAGTTGGCCGCAGTGTTATCACTCATGGTTATGGCAGCACTGCATAATTCTC
TTACTGTCATGCCATCCGTAAGATGCTTTTCTGTGACTGGTGAGTACTCAACCAAGTCATTCTGAGAATA
GTGTATGCGGCGACCGAGTTGCTCTTGCCCGGCGTCAATACGGGATAATACCGCGCCACATAGCAGAACT
TTAAAAGTGCTCATCATTGGAAAACGTTCTTCGGGGCGAAAACTCTCAAGGATCTTACCGCTGTTGAGAT
CCAGTTCGATGTAACCCACTCGTGCACCCAACTGATCTTCAGCATCTTTTACTTTCACCAGCGTTTCTGG
GTGAGCAAAAACAGGAAGGCAAAATGCCGCAAAAAAGGGAATAAGGGCGACACGGAAATGTTGAATACTC
ATACTCTTCCTTTTTCAATATTATTGAAGCATTTATCAGGGTTATTGTCTCATGAGCGGATACATATTTG
AATGTATTTAGAAAAATAAACAAATAGGGGTTCCGCGCACATTTCCCCGAAAAGTGCCAC
Features (pLannotate 1.2.2; 34 found; start..end, strand, type, name):
     30..458     -  rep_origin     f1 ori (sequence partly withheld): f1 bacteriophage origin of replication; arrow indicates direction of (+) strand synthesis
    463..620     -  CDS            lacZα (fragment): LacZα fragment of β-galactosidase; lacZ fragment
    623..641     +  promoter       T7 promoter: promoter for bacteriophage T7 RNA polymerase
    666..4802    +  gene           mini-white: white; This modified version of the white gene lacks part of the first intron.
   4809..4842    -  protein_bind   loxP: Cre-mediated recombination occurs in the 8-bp core sequence (GCATACAT). Cre recombinase
   4855..5285    +  protein_bind   gypsy insulator: chromatin insulator from Drosophila Su(Hw), CP190, and Mod(mdg4)67.2
   5313..5332    -  misc_feature   MCS (fragment): pUC18/19 multiple cloning site
   5331..5425    +  protein_bind   5X UAS: five tandem copies of the "ScaI site" 17-mer CGGAGTACTGTCCTCCG, an upstream activating sequence (UAS) that efficiently binds yeast Gal4 (Webster et al., 1988; Pfeiffer et al., 2010) GAL4
   5429..5450    -  misc_feature   MCS (fragment): pUC18/19 multiple cloning site
   5449..5543    +  protein_bind   5X UAS: five tandem copies of the "ScaI site" 17-mer CGGAGTACTGTCCTCCG, an upstream activating sequence (UAS) that efficiently binds yeast Gal4 (Webster et al., 1988; Pfeiffer et al., 2010) GAL4
   5777..5901    +  protein_bind   attR1: mutant version of attR; recombination site for the Gateway® LR reaction LR Clonase™
   5926..5956    +  promoter       lac UV5 promoter: E. coli lac promoter with an "up" mutation
   5980..6009    +  promoter       cat promoter (fragment): promoter of the E. coli cat gene encoding chloramphenicol acetyltransferase
   6010..6669    +  CDS            CmR: chloramphenicol acetyltransferase; cat; confers resistance to chloramphenicol
   6848..7006    +  CDS            ccdA (fragment): CCDA_ECO57 - Also known as H, letA. Experimental evidence at protein level: Swiss-Prot protein existence level 1. Antitoxin component of a type II toxin-antitoxin (TA) system which inhibits the post-segregational killing (PSK) of plasmid-free cells, also referred to as a plasmid addiction system. Binds to and blocks the activity of CcdB; will also remove bound CcdB protein from the CcdB-GyrA complex by forming a CcdA-CcdB complex, a process termed rejuvenation. Functions as a transcriptional corepressor for the ccdAB operon, repression also requires CcdB (By similarity). From Escherichia coli
   7011..7313    +  CDS            ccdB: CCDB_ECOLI - Also known as G, letB, letD. Experimental evidence at protein level: Swiss-Prot protein existence level 1. Toxic component of a type II toxin-antitoxin (TA) system, functioning in plasmid maintainence. Responsible for the post- segregational killing (PSK) of plasmid-free cells, also referred to as a plasmid addiction system. Half-life of over 2 hours. Cell killing by CcdB is accompanied by filamentation, defects in chromosome and plasmid segregation, defects in cell division, formation of anucleate cells, decreased DNA synthesis and plasmid loss. Interferes with the activity of DN
   7357..7481    -  protein_bind   attR2: mutant version of attR; recombination site for the Gateway® LR reaction LR Clonase™
   7495..8211    +  CDS            mVenus: Venus YFP with monomerizing A206K mutation (Nagai et al., 2002; Kremers et al., 2006) mammalian codon-optimized
   8219..8293    +  CDS            small t antigen (fragment): SV40 (simian virus 40) small t antigen
   8295..8360    +  intron         small t intron: SV40 (simian virus 40) small t antigen intron
   8490..8510    +  CDS            SV40 NLS: nuclear localization signal of SV40 (simian virus 40) large T antigen
   8517..8651    +  CDS            LT_POVHA (fragment): Protein inferred from homology: Swiss-Prot protein existence level 3. Isoform large T antigen is a key early protein essential for both driving viral replication and inducing cellular transformation. Plays a role in viral genome replication by driving entry of quiescent cells into the cell cycle and by autoregulating the synthesis of viral early mRNA. Displays highly oncogenic activities by corrupting the host cellular checkpoint mechanisms that guard cell division and the transcription, replication, and repair of DNA. Participates in the modulation of cellular gene expression preceeding viral
   8676..8759    +  CDS            large T antigen (fragment): large T antigen from SV40 (simian virus 40)
   8782..8916    +  polyA_signal   SV40 poly(A) signal: SV40 polyadenylation signal
   8918..9348    +  protein_bind   gypsy insulator: chromatin insulator from Drosophila Su(Hw), CP190, and Mod(mdg4)67.2
   9382..9451    +  protein_bind   attB: attB site for the φC31 integrase (Groth et al., 2000) phage φC31 integrase
   9670..9688    -  promoter       T3 promoter: promoter for bacteriophage T3 RNA polymerase
   9731..9753    -  protein_bind   lac operator (fragment): The lac repressor binds to the lac operator to inhibit transcription in E. coli. This inhibition can be relieved by adding lactose or isopropyl-β-D-thiogalactopyranoside (IPTG). lac repressor encoded by lacI
   9757..9787    -  promoter       lac promoter: promoter for the E. coli lac operon
   9802..9823    -  protein_bind   CAP binding site: CAP binding activates transcription in the presence of cAMP. E. coli catabolite activator protein
   9836..9928    -  CDS            lacI (fragment): lac repressor; lacI; The lac repressor binds to the lac operator to inhibit transcription in E. coli. This inhibition can be relieved by adding lactose or isopropyl-β-D-thiogalactopyranoside (IPTG).
  10111..10699   -  rep_origin     ori: high-copy-number ColE1/pMB1/pBR322/pUC origin of replication
  10870..11730   -  CDS            AmpR: β-lactamase; bla; confers resistance to ampicillin, carbenicillin, and related antibiotics
  11731..11835   -  promoter       AmpR promoter: bla
