[The description below was written by a language model from this plasmid's Addgene catalogue record and pLannotate feature annotations shown in this document.]
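Description:
pBID-UASC-GV is an 11,858 bp empty-backbone Gateway destination vector for making transgenic Drosophila by φC31 integrase-mediated, site-specific insertion. It is designed for GAL4-driven expression of proteins fused at their C-terminus to mVenus. In E. coli it replicates from a high-copy ColE1/pUC-type origin and also carries an f1 origin. Selection is through the backbone ampicillin resistance gene, with additional chloramphenicol resistance supplied by the Gateway cassette. Because that cassette contains the ccdB toxin gene, the unrecombined vector must be maintained in a ccdB-tolerant strain.

The expression unit begins with two tandem 5X UAS blocks, giving ten GAL4 binding sites. The catalogue lists the Drosophila Synthetic Core Promoter (DSCP) downstream of these, although it is not separately annotated in the feature table. Next comes the attR1–CmR–ccdB–attR2 cassette, which an LR reaction replaces with a gene of interest from an entry clone. This places the gene upstream of the monomeric mVenus coding sequence to form the fusion. Transcripts are processed through SV40 small t intron and SV40 polyadenylation sequences.

Gypsy insulators flank the whole unit to shield it from chromosomal position effects, so that expression is more uniform between landing sites. A φC31 attB site mediates integration into genomic attP docking sites, and a mini-white gene provides an eye-colour marker for identifying transformants. A loxP site between mini-white and the first insulator allows Cre-mediated excision of marker sequences after integration into ZH-attP landing sites. The vector belongs to a modular toolset for recombination transgenesis and neurogenetic analysis in flies.
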