Addgene plasmid #35204: pBID-UASC-GV
Purpose: (Empty Backbone)
Depositing lab: Brian McCabe. Depositing organization: Columbia University. Publication: A modular toolset for recombination transgenesis and neurogenetic analysis of Drosophila. Wang JW, Beck ES, McCabe BD. PLoS One. 2012;7(7):e42102. Epub 2012 Jul 25. 10.1371/journal.pone.0042102 PubMed 22848718.
Backbone
  Vector backbone: pBID-UASC-GV
  Backbone manufacturer: Ji-Wu Wang and Brian McCabe
  Backbone size (bp): 11858
  Vector type: Drosophila Transgene Expression
  Promoter: Drosophila Synthetic Core Promoter (DSCP)
  Tag / fusion protein: mVENUS (C terminal on backbone)
Growth in bacteria
  Bacterial resistance: Chloramphenicol and Ampicillin, 25 & 100 μg/mL
  Growth temperature: 37°C
  Growth strain: ccdB Survival
  Copy number: Unknown
Terms and licenses: Academic/Nonprofit Terms; Industry Terms: Not Available to Industry
Depositor comments: Generation of ϕC31 transgenic Drosophila for GAL4 driven expression of mVenus fusion transgenes. Gateway cloning cassette is flanked by gypsy insulator sequences to allow uniform transgene expression between insertion sites. 10 UAS binding sites, Drosophila Synthetic Core promoter (DSCP). mVenus is fused to the C-terminus of genes introduced by gateway. Transgene selection using white gene. loxP site facilitates elimination of transgene markers via Cre recombinase-mediated excision with ZH-attP landing sites. Ampicillin resistant. chloramphenicol resistant for amplification. Please see the associated publication for more information: Wang J-W, Beck ES, McCabe BD (2012) A Modular Toolset for Recombination Transgenesis and Neurogenetic Analysis of Drosophila. PLoS ONE 7(7): e42102 http://www.plosone.org/article/info:doi%2F10.1371%2Fjournal.pone.0042102
How to cite: pBID-UASC-GV was a gift from Brian McCabe (Addgene plasmid # 35204 ; http://n2t.net/addgene:35204 ; RRID:Addgene_35204)
