>Addgene plasmid #35204 | pBID-UASC-GV | addgene partial sequence | sequence record 44298 | SV40pA-R 5'-GAAATTTGTGATGCTATTGC-3'
CAACAACAATTGCATTCATTTTATGTTTCAGGTTCAGGGGGAGGTGTGGGAGGTTTTTTAAAGCAAGTAA
AACCTCTACAAATGTGGTATGGCTGATTATGATCTCTAGTCAAGGCACTATACATCAAATATTTTTCCAT
AATTTTCTTGTATAGCAGTGCAGCTTTTTCCTTTGTGGTGTAAATAGCAAAGCAAGCAAGAGTTCTATTA
CTAAACACAGCATGACTCAAAAAACTTAGCAATTCTGAAGGAAAGTCCTTGGGGTCTTCTACCTTTCTCT
TCTTTTTTGGAGGAGTAGAATGTTGAGAGTCAGCAGTAGCCTCATCATCACTAGATGGCATTTCTTCTGA
GCAAAACAGGTTTTCCTCATTAAAGGCATTCCACCACTGCTCCCATTCATCAGTTCCATAGGTTGGAATC
TAAAATACACAAACAATTAGAATCAGTAGTTTAACACATTATACACTTAAAAATTTTATATTTACCTTAG
AGCTTTAAATCTCTGTAGGTAGTTTGTCCAATTATGTCACACCACAGAAGTAAGGTTCCTTCACAAAGAT
CCTCTAGATTACTTGTACAGCTCGTCCATGCCGAGAGTGATCCCGGCGGCGGTCACGAACTCCAGCAGGA
CCATGTGATCGCGCTTCTCGTTGGGGTCTTTGCTCAGCTTGGACTGGTAGCTCAGGTAGTGGTTGTCGGG
CAGCAGCACGGGG
