>Addgene plasmid #35204 | pBID-UASC-GV | addgene partial sequence | sequence record 44822 | CAT-R 5'-GCAACTGACTGAAATGCCTC-3'
ATATCAACGGTGGTATATCCAGTGATTTTTTTCTCCATTTTAGCTTCCTTAGCTCCTGAAAATCTCGACG
GATCCTAACTCAAAATCCACACATTATACGAGCCGGAAGCATAAAGTGTAAAGCCTGGGGTGCCTAATGC
GGCCGCCATAGTGACTGGATATGTTGTGTTTTACAGTATTATGTAGTCTGTTTTTTATGCAAAATCTAAT
TTAATATATTGATATTTATATCATTTTACGTTTCTCGTTCAGCTTTTTTGTACAAACTTGTTGATATCGA
GCTCTCCCGGGAATTCGGATCCGGCCCTCGAGCCGCGGCCGCAGATCTGCGAATTCGTTTGGTATGCGTC
TTGTGATTCAAAGTTGGCTTATTCAAAGGATATTAACGAAGGCAGCGGCACGTCTGCTCGGCTCGAACAT
TCATTCACAACTGATGCTCTCAGCCACCCCGCGCCCTTTTATACCGCTGCGCTCGATCCCCGGGCGAGCT
CGCTAGAGTCTCCGCTCGGAGGACAGTACTCCGCTCGGAGGACAGTACTCCGCTCGGAGGACAGTACTCC
GCTCGGAGGACAGTACTCCGCTCGGAGGACAGTACTCCGACCTGCAGGCATGCAAGCTTCCGCTCGGAGG
ACAGTACTCCGCTCGGAGGACAGTACTCCGCTCGGAGGACAGTACTCCGCTCGGAGGACAGTACTCCGCT
CGGAGGACAGTACTCCGACCTGCAGGCATGCAAGCGGATCGAGCCGCGGCCAGCTTGGATCTGTTGTTGG
TTGGCACACCACAAA
