>Addgene plasmid #35204 | pBID-UASC-GV | addgene partial sequence | sequence record 44823 | ccdB-fwd 5'-GCATGATGACCACCGATATG-3'
AGTGGCTGATCTCAGCCACCGCGAAAATGACATCAAAAACGCCATTAACCTGATGTTCTGGGGAATATAA
ATGTCAGGCTCCCTTATACACAGCCAGTCTGCAGGTCGACCATAGTGACTGGATATGTTGTGTTTTACAG
TATTATGTAGTCTGTTTTTTATGCAAAATCTAATTTAATATATTGATATTTATATCATTTTACGTTTCTC
GTTCAGCTTTCTTGTACAAAGTGGTTGATATCGCATGCGTGAGCAAGGGCGAGGAGCTGTTCACCGGGGT
GGTGCCCATCCTGGTCGAGCTGGACGGCGACGTAAACGGCCACAAGTTCAGCGTGTCCGGCGAGGGCGAG
GGCGATGCCACCTACGGCAAGCTGACCCTGAAGCTGATCTGCACCACCGGCAAGCTGCCCGTGCCCTGGC
CCACCCTCGTGACCACCCTGGGCTACGGCCTGCAGTGCTTCGCCCGCTACCCCGACCACATGAAGCAGCA
CGACTTCTTCAAGTCCGCCATGCCCGAAGGCTACGTCCAGGAGCGCACCATCTTCTTCAAGGACGACGGC
AACTACAAGACCCGCGCCGAGGTGAAGTTCGAGGGCGACACCCTGGTGAACCGCATCGAGCTGAAGGGCA
TCGACTTCAAGGAGGACGGCAACATCCTGGGGCACAAGCTGGAGTACAACTACAACAGCCACAACGTCTA
TATCACCGCCGACAAGCAGAAGAACGGCATCAAGGCCAACTTCAAGATCCGCCACAACATCGAGGACGGC
GGCGTGCAGCTCGCCGACCACTACCAGCAGAACACCCCCAT
